>Addgene plasmid #123746 | MTK3_032 | addgene full sequence | sequence record 248692 | Addgene NGS Result
AGAGCGCAGATACCAAATACTGTTCTTCTAGTGTAGCCGTAGTTAGGCCACCACTTCAAGAACTCTGTAG
CACCGCCTACATACCTCGCTCTGCTAATCCTGTTACCAGTGGCTGCTGCCAGTGGCGATAAGTCGTGTCT
TACCGGGTTGGACTCAAGACGATAGTTACCGGATAAGGCGCAGCGGTCGGGCTGAACGGGGGGTTCGTGC
ACACAGCCCAGCTTGGAGCGAACGACCTACACCGAACTGAGATACCTACAGCGTGAGCTATGAGAAAGCG
CCACGCTTCCCGAAGGGAGAAAGGCGGACAGGTATCCGGTAAGCGGCAGGGTCGGAACAGGAGAGCGCAC
GAGGGAGCTTCCAGGGGGAAACGCCTGGTATCTTTATAGTCCTGTCGGGTTTCGCCACCTCTGACTTGAG
CGTCGATTTTTGTGATGCTCGTCAGGGGGGCGGAGCCTATGGAAAAACGCCAGCAACGCGGCCTTTTTAC
GGTTCCTGGCCTTTTGCTGGCCTTTTGCTCACATGTTCTTTCCTGCGTTATCCCCTGATTCTGTGGATAA
CCGTAGTCGGTCTCATATGAGTAACCCTAAGATCCTAAAACAGAGCATGACCTTGAACCTGGCCGACCCG
GTGGGCAGTCTGAAGCCGCACCTCCGCGCCAAGCGCTCGGCCGGACTCAACGAAGACGAGTCGCCATCTA
AGAAGCTGGCGTCGCCGGAGGTGTCGTCAAGGCTGGAGCGCCTGACCCTCCAGTCCAGCACTAGTGTGTC
TAAGGGCGAAGAGCTGATCAAGGAAAATATGCGTATGAAGGTGGTCATGGAAGGTTCGGTCAACGGCCAC
CAATTCAAATGCACAGGTGAAGGAGAAGGCAATCCGTACATGGGAACTCAAACCATGAGGATCAAAGTCA
TCGAGGGAGGACCCCTGCCATTTGCCTTTGACATTCTTGCCACGTCGTTCATGTATGGCAGCCGTACTTT
TATCAAGTACCCGAAAGGCATTCCTGATTTCTTTAAACAGTCCTTTCCTGAGGGTTTTACTTGGGAAAGA
GTTACGAGATACGAAGATGGTGGAGTCGTCACCGTCATGCAGGACACCAGCCTTGAGGATGGCTGTCTCG
TTTACCACGTCCAAGTCAGAGGGGTAAACTTTCCCTCCAATGGTCCCGTGATGCAGAAGAAGACCAAGGG
TTGGGAGCCTAATACAGAGATGATGTATCCAGCAGATGGTGGTCTGAGGGGATACACTCATATGGCACTG
AAAGTTGATGGTGGTGGCCATCTGTCTTGCTCTTTCGTAACAACTTACAGGTCAAAAAAGACCGTCGGGA
ACATCAAGATGCCCGGTATCCATGCCGTTGATCACCGCCTGGAAAGGTTAGAGGAAAGTGACAATGAAAT
GTTCGTAGTACAACGCGAACACGCAGTTGCCAAGTTCGCCGGGCTTGGTGGTGGGATGGACGAGCTGTAC
AAGGGATCCTGAGACCAGACCAATAAAAAACGCCCGGCGGCAACCGAGCGTTCTGAACAAATCCAGATGG
AGTTCTGAGGTCATTACTGGATCTATCAACAGGAGTCCAAGCGAGCTCGATATCAAATTACGCCCCGCCC
TGCCACTCATCGCAGTACTGTTGTAATTCATTAAGCATTCTGCCGACATGGAAGCCATCACAAACGGCAT
GATGAACCTGAATCGCCAGCGGCATCAGCACCTTGTCGCCTTGCGTATAATATTTGCCCATGGTGAAAAC
GGGGGCGAAGAAGTTGTCCATATTGGCCACGTTTAAATCAAAACTGGTGAAACTCACCCAGGGATTGGCT
GAAACGAAAAACATATTCTCAATAAACCCTTTAGGGAAATAGGCCAGGTTTTCACCGTAACACGCCACAT
CTTGCGAATATATGTGTAGAAACTGCCGGAAATCGTCGTGGTATTCACTCCAGAGCGATGAAAACGTTTC
AGTTTGCTCATGGAAAACGGTGTAACAAGGGTGAACACTATCCCATATCACCAGCTCACCGTCTTTCATT
GCCATACGAAATTCCGGATGAGCATTCATCAGGCGGGCAAGAATGTGAATAAAGGCCGGATAAAACTTGT
GCTTATTTTTCTTTACGGTCTTTAAAAAGGCCGTAATATCCAGCTGAACGGTCTGGTTATAGGTACATTG
AGCAACTGACTGAAATGCCTCAAAATGTTCTTTACGATGCCATTGGGATATATCAACGGTGGTATATCCA
GTGATTTTTTTCTCCATTTTAGCTTCCTTAGCTCCTGAAAATCTCGATAACTCAAAAAATACGCCCGGTA
GTGATCTTATTTCATTATGGTGAAAGTTGGAACCTCTTACGTGCCCGATCAATCATGACCAAAATCCCTT
AACGTGAGTTTTCGTTCCACTGAGCGTCAGACCCCGTAGAAAAGATCAAAGGATCTTCTTGAGATCCTTT
TTTTCTGCGCGTAATCTGCTGCTTGCAAACAAAAAAACCACCGCTACCAGCGGTGGTTTGTTTGCCGGAT
CAAGAGCTACCAACTCTTTTTCCGAAGGTAACTGGCTTCAGC
Features (pLannotate 1.2.2; 6 found; start..end, strand, type, name):
    580..759     +  CDS            JUN (fragment): JUN_HUMAN - Experimental evidence at protein level: Swiss-Prot protein existence level 1. Transcription factor that recognizes and binds to the enhancer heptamer motif 5'-TGA[CG]TCA-3' (PubMed:10995748, PubMed:22083952). Promotes activity of NR5A1 when phosphorylated by HIPK3 leading to increased steroidogenic gene expression upon cAMP signaling pathway stimulation (PubMed:17210646). Involved in activated KRAS-mediated transcriptional activation of USP28 in colorectal cancer (CRC) cells (PubMed:24623306). Binds to the USP28 promoter in colorectal cancer (CRC) cells (PubMed:24623306). From Homo
    766..1473    +  CDS            mRuby2: mRuby2 is a basic (constitutively fluorescent) red fluorescent protein published in 2012, derived from Entacmaea quadricolor. It has moderate acid sensitivity.
   1493..1527    -  terminator     lambda t0 terminator: minimal transcription terminator from phage lambda (Scholtissek and Grosse, 1987)
   1601..2257    -  CDS            cat: CAT_ECOLX - Experimental evidence at protein level: Swiss-Prot protein existence level 1. This enzyme is an effector of chloramphenicol resistance in bacteria. From Escherichia coli. This protein is used as a marker in many commonly used cloning vectors, such as pACYC184.
   2258..2355    -  promoter       cat promoter: promoter of the E. coli cat gene encoding chloramphenicol acetyltransferase
   2439..465     +  rep_origin     ori (across the origin): high-copy-number ColE1/pMB1/pBR322/pUC origin of replication
