[The description below was written by a language model from this plasmid's Addgene catalogue record and pLannotate feature annotations shown in this document.]
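Description:
MTK3_032 is a small (about 2.6 kb) part plasmid from the Mammalian Toolkit (MTK), a hierarchical modular cloning system for assembling genetic circuits for mammalian cells. It is built on the MTK0_027 part-entry backbone and stores a single Type 3 part, the position generally reserved for coding sequences in this scheme. Although catalogued as a mammalian expression vector, the annotated features show no mammalian promoter or polyadenylation signal, so the plasmid acts as a donor of a coding sequence, not as a stand-alone expression construct. Those regulatory elements would be supplied by other toolkit parts when a transcriptional unit is assembled. The part was inserted through BsmBI sites that were destroyed during cloning. In E. coli the plasmid replicates from a high-copy ColE1/pUC-type origin and is selected with chloramphenicol through the cat gene, driven by its own promoter and followed by a lambda t0 terminator.

The insert, JNKKTR-mRuby2, is a synthetic coding sequence for a JNK kinase translocation reporter fused to the red fluorescent protein mRuby2. Automated annotation identifies a short fragment of human JUN just upstream of the mRuby2 reading frame; this fits a JNK substrate or docking element, though the remaining reporter sequence is not separately annotated. Kinase translocation reporters convert phosphorylation by the target kinase into a shift in nucleocytoplasmic distribution, so the ratio of cytoplasmic to nuclear fluorescence gives a live, single-cell readout of kinase activity. The depositor notes that the part sequence comes from previously published work. Its typical use is assembly with MTK promoter and terminator parts to make JNK activity reporters for mammalian cells.
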