Addgene plasmid #123746: MTK3_032
Purpose: Encodes JNK Translocation Reporter (JNK KTR) fused to mRuby2 as a Type 3 part to be used in the MTK system
Depositing lab: Hana El-Samad. Depositing organization: University of California, San Francisco (UCSF). Publication: A Toolkit for Rapid Modular Construction of Biological Circuits in Mammalian Cells. Fonseca JP, Bonny AR, Kumar GR, Ng AH, Town J, Wu QC, Aslankoohi E, Chen SY, Dods G, Harrigan P, Osimiri LC, Kistler AL, El-Samad H. ACS Synth Biol. 2019 Nov 15;8(11):2593-2606. doi: 10.1021/acssynbio.9b00322. Epub 2019 Nov 5. PubMed 31686495.
Backbone
  Vector backbone: MTK0_027
  Vector type: Mammalian Expression
Growth in bacteria
  Bacterial resistance: Chloramphenicol, 25 μg/mL
  Growth temperature: 37°C
  Growth strain: DH5alpha
  Copy number: Unknown
Gene/Insert
  Gene/Insert name: JNKKTR-mRuby2
  Species: Synthetic
  Cloning method: Restriction Enzyme; 5′ cloning site BsmBI (destroyed during cloning); 3′ cloning site BsmBI (destroyed during cloning)
Terms and licenses: Academic/Nonprofit Terms; Industry Terms: Not Available to Industry
Depositor comments: Type 3 parts are generally reserved for coding sequences in the MTK. Part sequence is from 10.1016/j.cell.2014.04.039 Please visit https://www.biorxiv.org/content/10.1101/506188v2 for BioRxiv preprint
How to cite: MTK3_032 was a gift from Hana El-Samad (Addgene plasmid # 123746 ; http://n2t.net/addgene:123746 ; RRID:Addgene_123746)
